Addgene plasmid #37675: pACSV-Ptc
Depositing lab: Philip Beachy. Depositing organization: Johns Hopkins University and School of Medicine. Publication: The ihog cell-surface proteins bind Hedgehog and mediate pathway activation. Yao S, Lum L, Beachy P. Cell. 2006 Apr 21;125(2):343-57. 10.1016/j.cell.2006.02.040 PubMed 16630821.
Backbone
  Vector backbone: pACSV
  Vector type: Insect Expression
Growth in bacteria
  Bacterial resistance: Ampicillin, 100 μg/mL
  Growth temperature: 37°C
  Growth strain: DH5alpha
  Copy number: Unknown
Gene/Insert
  Gene/Insert name: ptc
  Species: D. melanogaster (fly)
  Entrez Gene: ptc (a.k.a. Dmel_CG2411, BcDNA:RH36596, CG2411, Conf, Dmel\CG2411, PTC, Patched, Ptc, Ptc_Dm, Ptch, com4, dPtc, l(2)k02507, pat, ptch, rubr, tuf)
  Promoter: Actin 5C
  Cloning method: Restriction Enzyme; 5′ cloning site unknown (unknown if destroyed); 3′ cloning site unknown (unknown if destroyed)
  Sequencing primers: 5′ AC5; 3′ BGH-Rev
Terms and licenses: Academic/Nonprofit Terms; Industry Terms: Not Available to Industry
How to cite: pACSV-Ptc was a gift from Philip Beachy (Addgene plasmid # 37675 ; http://n2t.net/addgene:37675 ; RRID:Addgene_37675)
