[The description below was written by a language model from this plasmid's Addgene catalogue record.]
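Description:
pACSV-Ptc is an insect-cell expression plasmid built on the pACSV backbone and carrying the Drosophila melanogaster patched (ptc) gene as its insert. Expression is driven by the Actin 5C promoter, a strong constitutive Drosophila promoter commonly used for high-level expression in cultured fly cells. The plasmid is maintained in E. coli under ampicillin selection. Its copy number is recorded as unknown, and the record does not name the bacterial origin of replication. The insert was introduced by restriction cloning, but the 5′ and 3′ sites are not recorded. No epitope tags, fusion partners, reporters or insect-cell selection markers are listed. The suggested sequencing primers (one in the Actin 5C promoter, one reading back from a BGH region) hint that a BGH polyadenylation sequence lies downstream of the insert, although this is not stated explicitly and no feature table is available to confirm it.

Patched is the multipass transmembrane receptor of the Hedgehog signalling pathway. It binds Hedgehog ligand and, when ligand is absent, restrains pathway activity by inhibiting Smoothened. The associated publication concerns the Ihog family of cell-surface proteins, which bind Hedgehog and mediate pathway activation. This plasmid is therefore suited to expressing Ptc in transfected Drosophila cells for work on Hedgehog binding, receptor and co-receptor function, and pathway response. The record does not state which isoform or exact coding region of ptc is present.
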