>Addgene plasmid #37675 | pACSV-Ptc | addgene partial sequence | sequence record 48814 | AC5 5'-ACACAAAGCCGCTCCATCAG-3'
TATCGAGGCCTGTCTAGAGAAGCTTGTTCGAATCTCGAGTGCGCGCTTCCGGAGGTATACACCTAGGCGG
TACCACCATGGACCGCGACAGCCTCCCACGCGTTCCGGACACACACGGCGATGTGGTCGATGAGAAATTA
TTCTCGGATCTTTACATACGCACCAGCTGGGTGGACGCCCAAGTGGCGCTCGATCAGATAGATAAGGGCA
AAGCGCGTGGCAGCCGCACGGCGATCTATCTGCGATCAGTATTCCAGTCCCACCTCGAAACCCTCGGCAG
CTCCGTGCAAAAGCACGCGGGCAAGGTGCTATTCGTGGCTATCCTGGTGCTGAGCACCTTCTGCGTCGGC
CTGAAGAGCGCCCAGATCCACTCCAAGGTGCACCAGCTGTGGATCCAGGAGGGCGGCCGGCTGGAGGCGG
AACTGGCCTACACACAGAAGACGATCGGCGAGGACGAGTCGGCCACGCATCAGCTGCTCATTCAGACGAC
CCACGACCCGAACGCCTCCGTCCTGCATCCGCAGGCGCTGCTTGCCCACCTGGAGGTCCTGGTCAAGGCC
ACCGCCGTCAAGGTGCACCTCTACGACACCGAATGGGGGCTGCGCGACATGTGCAACATGCCGAGCACGC
CCTCCTTCGAGGGCATCTACTACATCGAGCAGATCCTGCGCCACCTCATTCCGTGCTCGATCATCACGCC
GCTGGACTGTTTCTGGGAGGGAAGCCAGCTGTTGGGTCCGGAATCAGCGGTCGTTATACCAGGCCTCAAC
CAACGACTCCTGTGGACCACACTGAATCCCGCCTCTGTGATGCAGTATATGAAGCAGAAGATGTCCGAGG
AAAAGATC
